>Addgene plasmid #234131 | ACT1-CUP1 9bp dist | addgene full sequence | sequence record 466522 | Addgene NGS Result
TAAGCTTGGCTGCAGGTCGAGTTTATCATTATCAATACTGCCATTTCAAAGAATACGTAAATAATTAATA
GTAGTGATTTTCCTAACTTTATTTAGTCAAAAAATTAGCCTTTTAATTCTGCTGTAACCCGTACATGCCC
AAAATAGGGGGCGGGTTACACAGAATATATAACATCGTAGGTGTCTGGGTGAACAGTTTATTCCTGGCAT
CCACTAAATATAATGGAGCCCGCTTTTTAAGCTGGCATCCAGAAAAAAAAAGAATCCCAGCACCAAAATA
TTGTTTTCTTCACCAACCATCAGTTCATAGGTCCATTCTCTTAGCGCAACTACAGAGAACAGGGGCACAA
ACAGGCAAAAAACGGGCACAACCTCAATGGAGTGATGCAACCTGCCTGGAGTAAATGATGACACAAGGCA
ATTGACCCACGCATGTATCTATCTCATTTTCTTACACCTTCTATTACCTTCTGCTCTCTCTGATTTGGAA
AAAGCTGAAAAAAAAGGTTGAAACCAGTTCCCTGAAATTATTCCCCTACTTGACTAATAAGTATATAAAG
ACGGTAGGTATTGATTGTAATTCTGTAAATCTATTTCTTAAACTTCTTAAATTCTACTTTTATAGTTAGT
CTTTTTTTTAGTTTTAAAACACCAAGAACTTAGTTTCGACGGATCCCCGGCGAGCTCGCCCCTTTTAGAT
TTTTCACGCTTACTGCTTTTTTCTTCCCAAGATCGAAAATTTACTGAATTAACAATGGATTCTGGTATGT
TCTAGCGCTTGCACCATCCCATTTAACTGTAAGAAGAATTGCACGGTCCCAATTGCTCGAGAGATTTCTC
TTTTACCTTTTTTTACTATTTTTCACTCTCCCATAACCTCCTATATTGACTGATCTGTAATAACCACGAT
ATTATTGGAATAAATAGGGGCTTGAAATTTGGAAAAAAAAAAAACTGAAATATTTTCGTGATAAGTGATA
GTGATATTCTTCTTTTATTTGCTACTGTGTCTCATGTACTAACATCGATTATATAGAGGTTGGTACCGGG
TTCAGCGAATTAATTAACTTCCAAAATGAAGGTCATGAGTGCCAATGCCAATGTGGTAGCTGCAAAAATA
ATGAACAATGCCAAAAATCATGTAGCTGCCCAACGGGGTGTAACAGCGACGACAAATGCCCCTGCGGTAA
CAAGTCTGAAGAAACCAAGAAATCATGCTGCTCTGGGAAATAAAACGAATAGTCTTTAATATATTCATTT
AACTATTTGCTGTTTTTAATTTTTAAAAGGAGAAGGAAGTTTAATCGACGATTCTACTCAGTTTGAGTAC
ACTTATGTATTTTGTTTAGATACTTTGTTAATTTATAGGTATGACCTGCAGCCCAAGCTGGTCGACCTAG
ATAAGTAATGATCCGGGATCTCCCATGTCTCTACTGGTGGTGGTGCTTCTTTGGAATTATTGGAAGGTAA
GGAATTGCCAGGTGTTGCTTTCTTATCCGAAAAGAAATAAATTGAATTGAATTGAAATCGATAGATCAAT
TTTTTTCTTTTCTCTTTCCCCATCCTTTACGCTAAAATAATAGTTTATTTTATTTTTTGAATATTTTTTA
TTTATATACGTATATATAGACTATTATTTATCTTTTAATGATTATTAAGATTTTTATTAAAAAAAAATTC
GCTCCTCTTTTAATGCCTTTATGCAGTTTTTTTTTCCCATTCGATATTTCTATGTTCGGGTTCAGCGTAT
TTTAAGTTTAATAACTCGAAAATTCTGCGTTCGTTAAAGCTCCGGATCGATCCTCTACGCCGGACGCATC
GTGGCCGGCATCACCGGCGCCACAGGTGCGGTTGCTGGCGCCTATATCGCCGACATCACCGATGGGGAAG
ATCGGGCTCGCCACTTCGGGCTCATGAGCGCTTGTTTCGGCGTGGGTATGGTGGCAGGCCCCGTGGCCGG
GGGACTGTTGGGCGCCATCTCCTTGCATGCACCATTCCTTGCGGCGGCGGTGCTCAACGGCCTCAACCTA
CTACTGGGCTGCTTCCTAATGCAGGAGTCGCATAAGGGAGAGCGTCGAAATTCGGTCGAAAAAAGAAAAG
GAGAGGGCCAAGAGGGAGGGCATTGGTGACTATTGAGCACGTGAGTATACGTGATTAAGCACACAAAGGC
AGCTTGGAGTATGTCTGTTATTAATTTCACAGGTAGTTCTGGTCCATTGGTGAAAGTTTGCGGCTTGCAG
AGCACAGAGGCCGCAGAATGTGCTCTAGTCGAGGAGAACTTCTAGTATATCTACATACCTAATATTATTG
CCTTATTAAAAATGGAATCCCAACAATTACATCAAAATCCACATTCTCTTCAAAATCAATTGTCCTGTAC
TTCCTTGTTCATGTGTGTTCAAAAACGTTATATTTATAGGATAATTATACTCTATTTCTCAACAAGTAAT
TGGTTGTTTGGCCGAGCGGTCTAAGGCGCCTGATTCAAGAAATATCTTGACCGCAGTTAACTGTGGGAAT
ACTCAGGTATCGTAAGATGCAAGAGTTCGAATCTCTTAGCAACCATTATTTTTTTCCTCAACATAACGAG
AACACACAGGGGCGCTATCGCACAGAATCAAATTCGATGACTGGAAATTTTTTGTTAATTTCAGAGGTCG
CCTGACGCATATACCTTTTTCAACTGAAAAATTGGGAGAAAAAGGAAAGGTGAGAGCGCCGGAACCGGCT
TTTCATATAGAATAGAGAAGCGTTCATGACTAAATGCTTGCATCACAATACTTGAAGTTGACAATATTAT
TTAAGGACCTATTGTTTTTTCCAATAGGTGGTTAGCAATCGTCTTACTTTCTAACTTTTCTTACCTTTTA
CATTTCAGCAATATATATATATATTTCAAGGATATACCATTCTAATGTCTGCCCCTAAGAAGATCGTCGT
TTTGCCAGGTGACCACGTTGGTCAAGAAATCACAGCCGAAGCCATTAAGGTTCTTAAAGCTATTTCTGAT
GTTCGTTCCAATGTCAAGTTCGATTTCGAAAATCATTTAATTGGTGGTGCTGCTATCGATGCTACAGGTG
TTCCACTTCCAGATGAGGCGCTGGAAGCCTCCAAGAAGGCTGATGCCGTTTTGTTAGGTGCTGTGGGTGG
TCCTAAATGGGGTACCGGTAGTGTTAGACCTGAACAAGGTTTACTAAAAATCCGTAAAGAACTTCAATTG
TACGCCAACTTAAGACCATGTAACTTTGCATCCGACTCTCTTTTAGACTTATCTCCAATCAAGCCACAAT
TTGCTAAAGGTACTGACTTCGTTGTTGTCAGAGAATTAGTGGGAGGTATTTACTTTGGTAAGAGAAAGGA
AGACGATGGTGATGGTGTCGCTTGGGATAGTGAACAATACACCGTTCCAGAAGTGCAAAGAATCACAAGA
ATGGCCGCTTTCATGGCCCTACAACATGAGCCACCATTGCCTATTTGGTCCTTGGATAAAGCTAATGTTT
TGGCCTCTTCAAGATTATGGAGAAAAACTGTGGAGGAAACCATCAAGAACGAATTCCCTACATTGAAGGT
TCAACATCAATTGATTGATTCTGCCGCCATGATCCTAGTTAAGAACCCAACCCACCTAAATGGTATTATA
ATCACCAGCAACATGTTTGGTGATATCATCTCCGATGAAGCCTCCGTTATCCCAGGTTCCTTGGGTTTGT
TGCCATCTGCGTCCTTGGCCTCTTTGCCAGACAAGAACACCGCATTTGGTTTGTACGAACCATGCCACGG
TTCTGCTCCAGATTTGCCAAAGAATAAGGTCAACCCTATCGCCACTATCTTGTCTGCTGCAATGATGTTG
AAATTGTCATTGAACTTGCCTGAAGAAGGTAAGGCCATTGAAGATGCAGTTAAAAAGGTTTTGGATGCAG
GTATCAGAACTGGTGATTTAGGTGGTTCCAACAGTACCACCGAAGTCGGTGATGCTGTCGCCGAAGAAGT
TAAGAAAATCCTTGCTTAAAAAGATTCTCTTTTTTTATGATATTTGTACATAAACTTTATAAATGAAATT
CATAATAGAAACGACACGAAATTACAAAATGGAATATGTTCATAGGGTAGACGAAACTATATACGCAATC
TACATACATTTATCAAGAAGGAGAAAAAGGAGGATGTAAAGGAATACAGGTAAGCAAATTGATACTAATG
GCTCAACGTGATAAGGAAAAAGAATTGCACTTTAACATTAATATTGACAAGGAGGAGGGCACCACACAAA
AAGTTAGGTGTAACAGAAAATCATGAAACTATGATTCCTAATTTATATATTGGAGGATTTTCTCTAAAAA
AAAAAAAATACAACAAATAAAAAACACTCAATGACCTGACCATTTGATGGAGTTTAAGTCAATACCTTCT
TGAACCATTTCCCATAATGGTGAAAGTTCCCTCAAGAATTTTACTCTGTCAGAAACGGCCTTAACGACGT
AGTCGAGATCTGCATGCAAGCTTGGCACTGGCCGTCGTTTTACAACGTCGTGACTGGGAAAACCCTGGCG
TTACCCAACTTAATCGCCTTGCAGCACATCCCCCTTTCGCCAGCTGGCGTAATAGCGAAGAGGCCCGCAC
CGATCGCCCTTCCCAACAGTTGCGCAGCCTGAATGGCGAATGGCGCCTGATGCGGTATTTTCTCCTTACG
CATCTGTGCGGTATTTCACACCGCATATGGTGCACTCTCAGTACAATCTGCTCTGATGCCGCATAGTTAA
GCCAGCCCCGACACCCGCCAACACCCGCTGACGCGCCCTGACGGGCTTGTCTGCTCCCGGCATCCGCTTA
CAGACAAGCTGTGACCGTCTCCGGGAGCTGCATGTGTCAGAGGTTTTCACCGTCATCACCGAAACGCGCG
AGACGAAAGGGCCTCGTGATACGCCTATTTTTATAGGTTAATGTCATGATAATAATGGTTTCTTAGACGT
CAGGTGGCACTTTTCGGGGAAATGTGCGCGGAACCCCTATTTGTTTATTTTTCTAAATACATTCAAATAT
GTATCCGCTCATGAGACAATAACCCTGATAAATGCTTCAATAATATTGAAAAAGGAAGAGTATGAGTATT
CAACATTTCCGTGTCGCCCTTATTCCCTTTTTTGCGGCATTTTGCCTTCCTGTTTTTGCTCACCCAGAAA
CGCTGGTGAAAGTAAAAGATGCTGAAGATCAGTTGGGTGCACGAGTGGGTTACATCGAACTGGATCTCAA
CAGCGGTAAGATCCTTGAGAGTTTTCGCCCCGAAGAACGTTTTCCAATGATGAGCACTTTTAAAGTTCTG
CTATGTGGCGCGGTATTATCCCGTATTGACGCCGGGCAAGAGCAACTCGGTCGCCGCATACACTATTCTC
AGAATGACTTGGTTGAGTACTCACCAGTCACAGAAAAGCATCTTACGGATGGCATGACAGTAAGAGAATT
ATGCAGTGCTGCCATAACCATGAGTGATAACACTGCGGCCAACTTACTTCTGACAACGATCGGAGGACCG
AAGGAGCTAACCGCTTTTTTGCACAACATGGGGGATCATGTAACTCGCCTTGATCGTTGGGAACCGGAGC
TGAATGAAGCCATACCAAACGACGAGCGTGACACCACGATGCCTGTAGCAATGGCAACAACGTTGCGCAA
ACTATTAACTGGCGAACTACTTACTCTAGCTTCCCGGCAACAATTAATAGACTGGATGGAGGCGGATAAA
GTTGCAGGACCACTTCTGCGCTCGGCCCTTCCGGCTGGCTGGTTTATTGCTGATAAATCTGGAGCCGGTG
AGCGTGGGTCTCGCGGTATCATTGCAGCACTGGGGCCAGATGGTAAGCCCTCCCGTATCGTAGTTATCTA
CACGACGGGGAGTCAGGCAACTATGGATGAACGAAATAGACAGATCGCTGAGATAGGTGCCTCACTGATT
AAGCATTGGTAACTGTCAGACCAAGTTTACTCATATATACTTTAGATTGATTTAAAACTTCATTTTTAAT
TTAAAAGGATCTAGGTGAAGATCCTTTTTGATAATCTCATGACCAAAATCCCTTAACGTGAGTTTTCGTT
CCACTGAGCGTCAGACCCCGTAGAAAAGATCAAAGGATCTTCTTGAGATCCTTTTTTTCTGCGCGTAATC
TGCTGCTTGCAAACAAAAAAACCACCGCTACCAGCGGTGGTTTGTTTGCCGGATCAAGAGCTACCAACTC
TTTTTCCGAAGGTAACTGGCTTCAGCAGAGCGCAGATACCAAATACTGTTCTTCTAGTGTAGCCGTAGTT
AGGCCACCACTTCAAGAACTCTGTAGCACCGCCTACATACCTCGCTCTGCTAATCCTGTTACCAGTGGCT
GCTGCCAGTGGCGATAAGTCGTGTCTTACCGGGTTGGACTCAAGACGATAGTTACCGGATAAGGCGCAGC
GGTCGGGCTGAACGGGGGGTTCGTGCACACAGCCCAGCTTGGAGCGAACGACCTACACCGAACTGAGATA
CCTACAGCGTGAGCTATGAGAAAGCGCCACGCTTCCCGAAGGGAGAAAGGCGGACAGGTATCCGGTAAGC
GGCAGGGTCGGAACAGGAGAGCGCACGAGGGAGCTTCCAGGGGGAAACGCCTGGTATCTTTATAGTCCTG
TCGGGTTTCGCCACCTCTGACTTGAGCGTCGATTTTTGTGATGCTCGTCAGGGGGGCGGAGCCTATGGAA
AAACGCCAGCAACGCGGCCTTTTTACGGTTCCTGGCCTTTTGCTGGCCTTTTGCTCACATGTTCTTTCCT
GCGTTATCCCCTGATTCTGTGGATAACCGTATTACCGCCTTTGAGTGAGCTGATACCGCTCGCCGCAGCC
GAACGACCGAGCGCAGCGAGTCAGTGAGCGAGGAAGCGGAAGAGCGCCCAATACGCAAACCGCCTCTCCC
CGCGCGTTGGCCGATTCATTAATGCAGCTGGCACGACAGGTTTCCCGACTGGAAAGCGGGCAGTGAGCGC
AACGCAATTAATGTGAGTTAGCTCACTCATTAGGCACCCCAGGCTTTACACTTTATGCTTCCGGCTCGTA
TGTTGTGTGGAATTGTGAGCGGATAACAATTTCACACAGGAAACAGCTATGACATGATTACGAATTCTGA
ACCAGTCCTAAAACGAGTAAATAGGACCGGCAATTCTTCAAGCAATAAACAGGAATACCAATTATTAAAA
GATAACTTAGTCAGATCGTACAATAAAGCTTTGAAGAAAAATGCGCCTTATTCAATCTTTGCTATAAAAA
ATGGCCCAAAATCTCACATTGGAAGACATTTGATGACCTCATTTCTTTCAATGAAGGGCCTAACGGAGTT
GACTAATGTTGTGGGAAATTGGAGCGATAAGCGTGCTTCTGCCGTGGCCAGGACAACGTATACTCATCAG
ATAACAGCAATACCTGATCACTACTTCGCACTAGTTTCTCGGTACTATGCATATGATCCAATATCAAAGG
AAATGATAGCATTGAAGGATGAGACTAATCCAATTGAGGAGTGGCAGCATATAGAACAGCTAAAGGGTAG
TGCTGAAGGAAGCATACGATACCCCGCATGGAATGGGATAATATCACAGGAGGTACTAGACTACCTTTCA
TCCTACATAAATAGACGCATATAAGTACGCATTTAAGCATAAACACGCACTATGCCGTTCTTCTCATGTA
TATATATATACAGGCAACACGCAGATATAGGTGCGACGTGAACAGTGAGCTGTATGTGCGCAGCTCGCGT
TGCATTTTCGGAAGCGCTCGTTTTCGGAAACGCTTTGAAGTTCCTATTCCGAAGTTCCTATTCTCTAGAA
AGTATAGGAACTTCAGAGCGCTTTTGAAAACCAAAAGCGCTCTGAAGACGCACTTTCAAAAAACCAAAAA
CGCACCGGACTGTAACGAGCTACTAAAATATTGCGAATACCGCTTCCACAAACATTGCTCAAAAGTATCT
CTTTGCTATATATCTCTGTGCTATATCCCTATATAACCTACCCATCCACCTTTCGCTCCTTGAACTTGCA
TCTAAACTCGACCTCTACATTTTTTATGTTTATCTCTAGTATTACTCTTTAGACAAAAAAATTGTAGTAA
GAACTATTCATAGAGTGAATCGAAAACAATACGAAAATGTAAACATTTCCTATACGTAGTATATAGAGAC
AAAATAGAAGAAACCGTTCATAATTTTCTGACCAATGAAGAATCATCAACGCTATCACTTTCTGTTCACA
AAGTATGCGCAATCCACATCGGTATAGAATATAATCGGGGATGCCTTTATCTTGAAAAAATGCACCCGCA
GCTTCGCTAGTAATCAGTAAACGCGGGAAGTGGAGTCAGGCTTTTTTTATGGAAGAGAAAATAGACACCA
AAGTAGCCTTCTTCTAACCTTAACGGACCTACAGTGCAAAAAGTTATCAAGAGACTGCATTATAGAGCGC
ACAAAGGAGAAAAAAAGTAATCTAAGATGCTTTGTTAGAAAAATAGCGCTCTCGGGATGCATTTTTGTAG
AACAAAAAAGAAGTATAGATTCTTTGTTGGTAAAATAGCGCTCTCGCGTTGCATTTCTGTTCTGTAAAAA
TGCAGCTCAGATTCTTTGTTTGAAAAATTAGCGCTCTCGCGTTGCATTTTTGTTTTACAAAAATGAAGCA
CAGATTCTTCGTTGGTAAAATAGCGCTTTCGCGTTGCATTTCTGTTCTGTAAAAATGCAGCTCAGATTCT
TTGTTTGAAAAATTAGCGCTCTCGCGTTGCATTTTTGTTCTACAAAATGAAGCACAGATGCTTCGTTAAC
AAAGATATGCTATTGAAGTGCAAGATGGAAACGCAGAAAATGAACCGGGGATGCGACGTGCAAGATTACC
TATGCAATAGATGCAATAGTTTCTCCAGGAACCGAAATACATACATTGTCTTCCGTAAAGCGCTAGACTA
TATATTATTATACAGGTTCAAATATACTATCTGTTTCAGGGAAAACTCCCAGGTTCGGATGTTCAAAATT
CAATGATGGGTAACAAGTACGATCGTAAATCTGTAAAACAGTTTGTCGGATATTAGGCTGTATCTCCTCA
AAGCGTATTCGAATATCATTGAGAAGCTGCAGCTATTCATGCAACTGCTAAATGGTCTACTGCTCAATTA
AAGAAAACACAGGCAGAGCAGGCTGCCCGGGCAAAAGCTGCAGCGTCACATCGGATAATAATGATGGCAG
CCATTGTAGAAGTGCCTTTTGCATTTCTAGTCTCTTTCTCGGTCTAGCTAGTTTTACTACATCGCGAAGA
TAGAATCTTAGATCACACTGCCTTTGCTGAGCTGGATCAATAGAGTAACAAAAGAGTGGTAAGGCCTCGT
TAAAGGACAAGGACCTGAGCGGAAGTGTATCGTACAGTAGACGGAGTATACTAGTATAGTCTATAGTCCG
TGGAATTCTCATGTTTGACAGCTTATCATCGA
Features (pLannotate 1.2.2; 23 found; start..end, strand, type, name):
     26..669     +  promoter       GAP promoter: S. cerevisiae TDH3; promoter for glyceraldehyde-3-phosphate dehydrogenase
   1051..1230    +  CDS            CUP1-1: MTCU1_YEAST - Also known as MTH1. Experimental evidence at protein level: Swiss-Prot protein existence level 1. Protects the cell against copper toxicity by tightly chelating copper ions. May also act as a depository for copper designated for the effective transfer into the apo forms of copper proteins. From Saccharomyces cerevisiae (strain ATCC 204508 / S288c) (Baker's yeast).
   1418..1507    +  CDS            PGK1 (fragment): PGK_YEAST - Experimental evidence at protein level: Swiss-Prot protein existence level 1. From Saccharomyces cerevisiae (strain ATCC 204508 / S288c) (Baker's yeast).
   1511..1781    +  terminator     PGK1 terminator: S. cerevisae PGK1; transcription terminator for 3-phosphoglycerate kinase gene
   1799..2078    +  CDS            TcR (fragment): tetracycline efflux protein; tet; confers resistance to tetracycline
   2079..2180    +  promoter       TRP1 promoter: S. cerevisiae TRP1
   2181..2268    +  CDS            TRP1 (fragment): phosphoribosylanthranilate isomerase, required for tryptophan biosynthesis; S. cerevisiae TRP1; yeast auxotrophic marker
   2292..2369    +  CDS            YO192_YEAST (fragment): Experimental evidence at protein level: Swiss-Prot protein existence level 1. From Saccharomyces cerevisiae (strain ATCC 204508 / S288c) (Baker's yeast).
   2509..2914    +  promoter       LEU2 promoter: S. cerevisiae LEU2
   2915..4009    +  CDS            LEU2: 3-isopropylmalate dehydrogenase, required for leucine biosynthesis; S. cerevisiae LEU2; yeast auxotrophic marker
   4371..4502    -  CDS            NFS1 (fragment): NFS1_YEAST - Also known as SPL1 From Saccharomyces cerevisiae (strain ATCC 204508 / S288c) (Baker's yeast).
   4506..4660    +  CDS            lacZα (fragment): LacZα fragment of β-galactosidase; lacZ fragment
   4666..4765    -  misc_feature   bom (fragment): basis of mobility region from pBR322
   4867..4902    -  CDS            rop (fragment): Rop protein, which maintains plasmids at low copy number; rop
   4997..5101    +  promoter       AmpR promoter: bla
   5102..5962    +  CDS            AmpR: β-lactamase; bla; confers resistance to ampicillin, carbenicillin, and related antibiotics
   6133..6721    +  rep_origin     ori: high-copy-number ColE1/pMB1/pBR322/pUC origin of replication
   6904..6996    +  CDS            lacI (fragment): lac repressor; lacI; The lac repressor binds to the lac operator to inhibit transcription in E. coli. This inhibition can be relieved by adding lactose or isopropyl-β-D-thiogalactopyranoside (IPTG).
   7009..7030    +  protein_bind   CAP binding site: CAP binding activates transcription in the presence of cAMP. E. coli catabolite activator protein
   7045..7075    +  promoter       lac promoter: promoter for the E. coli lac operon
   7083..7099    +  protein_bind   lac operator: The lac repressor binds to the lac operator to inhibit transcription in E. coli. This inhibition can be relieved by adding lactose or isopropyl-β-D-thiogalactopyranoside (IPTG). lac repressor encoded by lacI
   7475..8817    +  rep_origin     2μ ori: yeast 2μ plasmid origin of replication
   8971..9474    -  CDS            RAF1 (fragment): RAF_YEAST - Experimental evidence at transcript level: Swiss-Prot protein existence level 2. Antagonizes transcriptional repression of recombinase FLP by REP1-REP2. May play a role in plasmid partitioning. From Saccharomyces cerevisiae (strain ATCC 204508 / S288c) (Baker's yeast).
