[The description below was written by a language model from this plasmid's Addgene catalogue record and pLannotate feature annotations shown in this document.]
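Description:
ACT1-CUP1 9bp dist is a yeast expression plasmid built on the pGAC24 backbone that carries a splicing reporter from Saccharomyces cerevisiae. It is an E. coli–yeast shuttle vector. In bacteria it replicates from a high-copy ColE1/pUC-type origin and is selected with ampicillin through the bla gene. In yeast it is maintained by the 2μ origin, alongside a fragment of the 2μ RAF1 gene, and selected by LEU2 complementation of leucine auxotrophy. The annotation also picks up several backbone remnants that appear to be leftovers from the vector's construction rather than working parts. These include fragments of TcR, TRP1 with its promoter, lacZα, rop, bom and lacI, plus the lac promoter/operator region.

The reporter cassette is driven by the constitutive TDH3 (GAP) promoter and terminated by the PGK1 terminator, which is preceded by a short PGK1 coding fragment. The CUP1 copper metallothionein coding sequence is annotated downstream of the promoter. The interval of just under 400 nt between promoter and CUP1 is unannotated, and it presumably holds the ACT1 exon and intron portion named in the insert.

In ACT1-CUP1 reporters generally, CUP1 protein is made only when the ACT1 intron is correctly spliced out. Copper tolerance of a strain lacking endogenous CUP1 therefore reads out splicing efficiency. This version carries an intron truncation made by PCR-based addition or removal of intron nucleotides, followed by restriction digestion and ligation into the backbone. The name suggests a 9 bp spacing within the intron, but the record does not say which intron elements that distance separates or where the deletion lies.
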