Addgene plasmid #234131: ACT1-CUP1 9bp dist
Purpose: PCR to add remove nucleotides within intron of ACT1-CUP1 insert then restriction digest and ligation of new insert to backbone
Depositing lab: Aaron Hoskins. Depositing organization: University of Wisconsin, Madison.
Backbone
  Vector backbone: pGAC24
  Vector type: Yeast Expression
  Selectable markers: LEU2
Growth in bacteria
  Bacterial resistance: Ampicillin, 100 μg/mL
  Growth temperature: 37°C
  Growth strain: DH5alpha
  Copy number: High Copy
Gene/Insert
  Gene/Insert name: ACT1-CUP1
  Species: S. cerevisiae (budding yeast)
  Mutation: Intron truncation
  Cloning method: Restriction Enzyme; 5′ cloning site Unknown (unknown if destroyed)
Terms and licenses: Academic/Nonprofit Terms; Industry Terms: Not Available to Industry
How to cite: ACT1-CUP1 9bp dist was a gift from Aaron Hoskins (Addgene plasmid # 234131 ; http://n2t.net/addgene:234131 ; RRID:Addgene_234131)
